Addgene plasmid #231896: emiRFP670-cGAS
Purpose: Expression of cyclic GMP/AMP synthase (cGAS), as a nuclear rupture marker
Depositing lab: Lukas Kapitein. Depositing organization: Utrecht University. Publication: Nuclear poly-glutamine aggregates rupture the nuclear envelope and hinder its repair. Korsten G, Osinga M, Pelle RA, Serweta AK, Hoogenberg B, Kampinga HH, Kapitein LC. J Cell Biol. 2024 Nov 4;223(11):e202307142. doi: 10.1083/jcb.202307142. Epub 2024 Aug 16. PubMed 39150509.
Backbone
  Vector backbone: pEGFP-C1
  Vector type: Mammalian Expression
Growth in bacteria
  Bacterial resistance: Kanamycin, 50 μg/mL
  Growth temperature: 37°C
  Growth strain: DH5alpha
  Copy number: High Copy
Gene/Insert
  Gene/Insert name: cGAS
  Species: H. sapiens (human)
  Entrez Gene: CGAS (a.k.a. C6orf150, D4, MB21D1, h-cGAS)
  Tag / fusion protein: emiRFP670 (N terminal on insert)
  Cloning method: Restriction Enzyme; 5′ cloning site unknown (unknown if destroyed)
Terms and licenses: Academic/Nonprofit Terms; Industry Terms: Not Available to Industry
Depositor comments: Internal plasmid ID GK119
How to cite: emiRFP670-cGAS was a gift from Lukas Kapitein (Addgene plasmid # 231896 ; http://n2t.net/addgene:231896 ; RRID:Addgene_231896)
