[The description below was written by a language model from this plasmid's Addgene catalogue record and pLannotate feature annotations shown in this document.]
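Description:
emiRFP670-cGAS is a 6,456 bp mammalian expression plasmid built on the pEGFP-C1 backbone, in which the original EGFP has evidently been replaced by the near-infrared fluorescent protein emiRFP670. It is propagated in E. coli as a high-copy plasmid through a ColE1/pUC-type origin and selected with kanamycin. The resistance gene is the Tn5 NeoR/KanR aminoglycoside phosphotransferase, arranged as is typical for this backbone family. A bacterial bla promoter and the SV40 enhancer/early promoter sit in tandem upstream of it, and an HSV TK polyadenylation signal follows, so the same cassette can confer G418 resistance in mammalian cells. An f1 origin is also present. The short annotated fragments of ble, SV40 large T antigen and the bGH poly(A) signal appear to be backbone remnants or incidental sequence matches rather than functional parts.

The payload is a single fusion open reading frame driven by the human CMV immediate-early enhancer and promoter and terminated by the SV40 poly(A) signal. emiRFP670, a bacteriophytochrome-derived protein from Rhodopseudomonas palustris that needs biliverdin as its chromophore, is fused through a short linker to the N terminus of human cyclic GMP-AMP synthase (cGAS). The insert was introduced by restriction cloning, although the record does not state the sites used.

The stated purpose is to use the fusion as a marker of nuclear rupture. cGAS is a DNA-binding sensor, so when the nuclear envelope loses integrity the tagged protein gains access to chromatin and accumulates at the exposed DNA, which marks rupture sites in live-cell imaging. The far-red emission leaves the green and red channels free for other reporters. The associated publication examined nuclear envelope rupture and repair in cells with nuclear polyglutamine aggregates.
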