Features (pLannotate 1.2.2; 14 found; start..end, strand, type, name):
     61..364     +  enhancer       CMV enhancer: human cytomegalovirus immediate early enhancer
    365..568     +  promoter       CMV promoter: human cytomegalovirus (CMV) immediate early promoter
    613..1542    +  CDS            emiRFP670: emiRFP670 is a basic (constitutively fluorescent) near ir fluorescent protein published in 2020, derived from Rhodopseudomonas palustris. It has low acid sensitivity. It requires the cofactor biliverdin for fluorescence.
   1558..3123    +  CDS            CGAS: CGAS_HUMAN - Also known as C6orf150 From Homo sapiens (Human).
   3137..3221    +  CDS            large T antigen (fragment): large T antigen from SV40 (simian virus 40)
   3244..3365    +  polyA_signal   SV40 poly(A) signal: SV40 polyadenylation signal
   3399..3827    -  rep_origin     f1 ori (sequence partly withheld): f1 bacteriophage origin of replication; arrow indicates direction of (+) strand synthesis
   3854..3958    +  promoter       AmpR promoter: bla
   3960..4317    +  promoter       SV40 promoter: SV40 enhancer and early promoter
   4352..5146    +  CDS            NeoR/KanR: aminoglycoside phosphotransferase from Tn5; aph(3')-II (or nptII); confers resistance to neomycin, kanamycin, and G418 (Geneticin®)
   5167..5319    +  CDS            ble (fragment): BLE_KLEPN - Experimental evidence at protein level: Swiss-Prot protein existence level 1. Binding protein with a strong affinity to the bleomycin family of antibiotics. Binds to CL990; an antimitotic-antibiotic compound. From Klebsiella pneumoniae.
   5378..5425    +  polyA_signal   HSV TK poly(A) signal: herpes simplex virus thymidine kinase polyadenylation signal (Cole and Stacy, 1985)
   5516..5532    -  polyA_signal   bGH poly(A) signal (fragment): bovine growth hormone polyadenylation signal
   5754..6342    +  rep_origin     ori: high-copy-number ColE1/pMB1/pBR322/pUC origin of replication
>Addgene plasmid #231896 | emiRFP670-cGAS | addgene full sequence | sequence record 461210 | Addgene NGS Result
TAGTTATTAATAGTAATCAATTACGGGGTCATTAGTTCATAGCCCATATATGGAGTTCCGCGTTACATAA
CTTACGGTAAATGGCCCGCCTGGCTGACCGCCCAACGACCCCCGCCCATTGACGTCAATAATGACGTATG
TTCCCATAGTAACGCCAATAGGGACTTTCCATTGACGTCAATGGGTGGAGTATTTACGGTAAACTGCCCA
CTTGGCAGTACATCAAGTGTATCATATGCCAAGTACGCCCCCTATTGACGTCAATGACGGTAAATGGCCC
GCCTGGCATTATGCCCAGTACATGACCTTATGGGACTTTCCTACTTGGCAGTACATCTACGTATTAGTCA
TCGCTATTACCATGGTGATGCGGTTTTGGCAGTACATCAATGGGCGTGGATAGCGGTTTGACTCACGGGG
ATTTCCAAGTCTCCACCCCATTGACGTCAATGGGAGTTTGTTTTGGCACCAAAATCAACGGGACTTTCCA
AAATGTCGTAACAACTCCGCCCCATTGACGCAAATGGGCGGTAGGCGTGTACGGTGGGAGGTCTATATAA
GCAGAGCTGGTTTAGTGAACCGTCAGATCCGCTAGCGCTACCGGTCGCCACCATGGCGGAAGGCTCCGTC
GCCAGGCAGCCTGACCTCTTGACCTGCGAACATGAAGAGATCCACCTCGCCGGCTCGATCCAGCCGCATG
GCGCGCTTCTGGTCGTCAGCGAACATGATCATCGCGTCATCCAGGCCAGCGCCAACGCCGCGGAATTTCT
GAATCTCGGAAGCGTACTCGGCGTTCCGCTCGCCGAGATCGACGGCGATCTGTTGATCAAGATCCTGCCG
CATCTCGATCCCACCGCCGAAGGCATGCCGGTCGCGGTGCGCTGCCGGATCGGCAATCCCTCTACGGAGT
ACTGCGGTCTGATGCATCGGCCTCCGGAAGGCGGGCTGATCATCGAACTCGAACGTGCCGGCCCGTCGAT
CGATCTGTCAGGCACGCTGGCGCCGGCGCTGGAGCGGATCCGCACGGCGGGTTCACTGCGCGCGCTGTGC
GATGACACCGTGCTGCTGTTTCAGCAGTGCACCGGCTACGACCGGGTGATGGTGTATCGTTTCGATGAGC
AAGGCCACGGCCTGGTATTCTCCGAGTGCCATGTGCCTGGGCTCGAATCCTATTTCGGCAACCGCTATCC
GTCGTCGACTGTCCCGCAGATGGCGCGGCAGCTGTACGTGCGGCAGCGCGTCCGCGTGCTGGTCGACGTC
ACCTATCAGCCGGTGCCGCTGGAGCCGCGGCTGTCGCCGCTGACCGGGCGCGATCTCGACATGTCGGGCT
GCTTCCTGCGCTCGATGTCGCCGTGCCATCTGCAGTTCCTGAAGGACATGGGCGTGCGCGCCACCCTGGC
GGTGTCGCTGGTGGTCGGCGGCAAGCTGTGGGGCCTGGTTGTCTGTCACCATTATCTGCCGCGCTTCATC
CGTTTCGAGCTGCGGGCGATCTGCAAACGGCTCGCCGAAAGGATCGCGACGCGGATCACCGCGCTTGAGA
GCTCCGGACTCAGATCTATGCAGCCTTGGCACGGAAAGGCCATGCAGAGAGCTTCCGAGGCCGGAGCCAC
TGCCCCCAAGGCTTCCGCACGGAATGCCAGGGGCGCCCCGATGGATCCCACCGAGTCTCCGGCTGCCCCC
GAGGCCGCCCTGCCTAAGGCGGGAAAGTTCGGCCCCGCCAGGAAGTCGGGATCCCGGCAGAAAAAGAGCG
CCCCGGACACCCAGGAGAGGCCGCCCGTCCGCGCAACTGGGGCCCGCGCCAAAAAGGCCCCTCAGCGCGC
CCAGGACACGCAGCCGTCTGACGCCACCAGCGCCCCTGGGGCAGAGGGGCTGGAGCCTCCTGCGGCTCGG
GAGCCGGCTCTTTCCAGGGCTGGTTCTTGCCGCCAGAGGGGCGCGCGCTGCTCCACGAAGCCAAGACCTC
CGCCCGGGCCCTGGGACGTGCCCAGCCCCGGCCTGCCGGTCTCGGCCCCCATTCTCGTACGGAGGGATGC
GGCGCCTGGGGCCTCGAAGCTCCGGGCGGTTTTGGAGAAGTTGAAGCTCAGCCGCGATGATATCTCCACG
GCGGCGGGGATGGTGAAAGGGGTTGTGGACCACCTGCTGCTCAGACTGAAGTGCGACTCCGCGTTCAGAG
GCGTCGGGCTGCTGAACACCGGGAGCTACTATGAGCACGTGAAGATTTCTGCACCTAATGAATTTGATGT
CATGTTTAAACTGGAAGTCCCCAGAATTCAACTAGAAGAATATTCCAACACTCGTGCATATTACTTTGTG
AAATTTAAAAGAAATCCGAAAGAAAATCCTCTGAGTCAGTTTTTAGAAGGTGAAATATTATCAGCTTCTA
AGATGCTGTCAAAGTTTAGGAAAATCATTAAGGAAGAAATTAACGACATTAAAGATACAGATGTCATCAT
GAAGAGGAAAAGAGGAGGGAGCCCTGCTGTAACACTTCTTATTAGTGAAAAAATATCTGTGGATATAACC
CTGGCTTTGGAATCAAAAAGTAGCTGGCCTGCTAGCACCCAAGAAGGCCTGCGCATTCAAAACTGGCTTT
CAGCAAAAGTTAGGAAGCAACTACGACTAAAGCCATTTTACCTTGTACCCAAGCATGCAAAGGAAGGAAA
TGGTTTCCAAGAAGAAACATGGCGGCTATCCTTCTCTCACATCGAAAAGGAAATTTTGAACAATCATGGA
AAATCTAAAACGTGCTGTGAAAACAAAGAAGAGAAATGTTGCAGGAAAGATTGTTTAAAACTAATGAAAT
ACCTTTTAGAACAGCTGAAAGAAAGGTTTAAAGACAAAAAACATCTGGATAAATTCTCTTCTTATCATGT
GAAAACTGCCTTCTTTCACGTATGTACCCAGAACCCTCAAGACAGTCAGTGGGACCGCAAAGACCTGGGC
CTCTGCTTTGATAACTGCGTGACATACTTTCTTCAGTGCCTCAGGACAGAAAAACTTGAGAATTATTTTA
TTCCTGAATTCAATCTATTCTCTAGCAACTTAATTGACAAAAGAAGTAAAGAATTTCTGACAAAGCAAAT
TGAATATGAAAGAAACAATGAGTTTCCAGTTTTTGATGAATTTTGATCTAGATAACTGATCATAATCAGC
CATACCACATTTGTAGAGGTTTTACTTGCTTTAAAAAACCTCCCACACCTCCCCCTGAACCTGAAACATA
AAATGAATGCAATTGTTGTTGTTAACTTGTTTATTGCAGCTTATAATGGTTACAAATAAAGCAATAGCAT
CACAAATTTCACAAATAAAGCATTTTTTTCACTGCATTCTAGTTGTGGTTTGTCCAAACTCATCAATGTA
TCTTAACGCGTAAATTGTAAGCGTTAATATTTTGTTAAAATTCGCGTTAAATTTTTGTTAAATCAGCTCA
TTTTTTAACCAATAGGCCGAAATCGGCAAAATCCCTTATAAATCAAAAGAATAGACCGAGATAGGGT
[37 nt withheld, positions 3498-3534]
AAAGAACGTGGACTCCAACGTCAAAGG
[49 nt withheld, positions 3562-3610]
T
[91 nt withheld, positions 3612-3702]
G
[124 nt withheld, positions 3704-3827]
CAGGTGGCACTTTTCGGGGAAATGTGCGCGGAACCCCTATTTGTTTATTTTTCTAAATACATTCAAATAT
GTATCCGCTCATGAGACAATAACCCTGATAAATGCTTCAATAATATTGAAAAAGGAAGAGTCCTGAGGCG
GAAAGAACCAGCTGTGGAATGTGTGTCAGTTAGGGTGTGGAAAGTCCCCAGGCTCCCCAGCAGGCAGAAG
TATGCAAAGCATGCATCTCAATTAGTCAGCAACCAGGTGTGGAAAGTCCCCAGGCTCCCCAGCAGGCAGA
AGTATGCAAAGCATGCATCTCAATTAGTCAGCAACCATAGTCCCGCCCCTAACTCCGCCCATCCCGCCCC
TAACTCCGCCCAGTTCCGCCCATTCTCCGCCCCATGGCTGACTAATTTTTTTTATTTATGCAGAGGCCGA
GGCCGCCTCGGCCTCTGAGCTATTCCAGAAGTAGTGAGGAGGCTTTTTTGGAGGCCTAGGCTTTTGCAAA
GATCGATCAAGAGACAGGATGAGGATCGTTTCGCATGATTGAACAAGATGGATTGCACGCAGGTTCTCCG
GCCGCTTGGGTGGAGAGGCTATTCGGCTATGACTGGGCACAACAGACAATCGGCTGCTCTGATGCCGCCG
TGTTCCGGCTGTCAGCGCAGGGGCGCCCGGTTCTTTTTGTCAAGACCGACCTGTCCGGTGCCCTGAATGA
ACTGCAAGACGAGGCAGCGCGGCTATCGTGGCTGGCCACGACGGGCGTTCCTTGCGCAGCTGTGCTCGAC
GTTGTCACTGAAGCGGGAAGGGACTGGCTGCTATTGGGCGAAGTGCCGGGGCAGGATCTCCTGTCATCTC
ACCTTGCTCCTGCCGAGAAAGTATCCATCATGGCTGATGCAATGCGGCGGCTGCATACGCTTGATCCGGC
TACCTGCCCATTCGACCACCAAGCGAAACATCGCATCGAGCGAGCACGTACTCGGATGGAAGCCGGTCTT
GTCGATCAGGATGATCTGGACGAAGAGCATCAGGGGCTCGCGCCAGCCGAACTGTTCGCCAGGCTCAAGG
CGAGCATGCCCGACGGCGAGGATCTCGTCGTGACCCATGGCGATGCCTGCTTGCCGAATATCATGGTGGA
AAATGGCCGCTTTTCTGGATTCATCGACTGTGGCCGGCTGGGTGTGGCGGACCGCTATCAGGACATAGCG
TTGGCTACCCGTGATATTGCTGAAGAGCTTGGCGGCGAATGGGCTGACCGCTTCCTCGTGCTTTACGGTA
TCGCCGCTCCCGATTCGCAGCGCATCGCCTTCTATCGCCTTCTTGACGAGTTCTTCTGAGCGGGACTCTG
GGGTTCGAAATGACCGACCAAGCGACGCCCAACCTGCCATCACGAGATTTCGATTCCACCGCCGCCTTCT
ATGAAAGGTTGGGCTTCGGAATCGTTTTCCGGGACGCCGGCTGGATGATCCTCCAGCGCGGGGATCTCAT
GCTGGAGTTCTTCGCCCACCCTAGGGGGAGGCTAACTGAAACACGGAAGGAGACAATACCGGAAGGAACC
CGCGCTATGACGGCAATAAAAAGACAGAATAAAACGCACGGTGTTGGGTCGTTTGTTCATAAACGCGGGG
TTCGGTCCCAGGGCTGGCACTCTGTCGATACCCCACCGAGACCCCATTGGGGCCAATACGCCCGCGTTTC
TTCCTTTTCCCCACCCCACCCCCCAAGTTCGGGTGAAGGCCCAGGGCTCGCAGCCAACGTCGGGGCGGCA
GGCCCTGCCATAGCCTCAGGTTACTCATATATACTTTAGATTGATTTAAAACTTCATTTTTAATTTAAAA
GGATCTAGGTGAAGATCCTTTTTGATAATCTCATGACCAAAATCCCTTAACGTGAGTTTTCGTTCCACTG
AGCGTCAGACCCCGTAGAAAAGATCAAAGGATCTTCTTGAGATCCTTTTTTTCTGCGCGTAATCTGCTGC
TTGCAAACAAAAAAACCACCGCTACCAGCGGTGGTTTGTTTGCCGGATCAAGAGCTACCAACTCTTTTTC
CGAAGGTAACTGGCTTCAGCAGAGCGCAGATACCAAATACTGTTCTTCTAGTGTAGCCGTAGTTAGGCCA
CCACTTCAAGAACTCTGTAGCACCGCCTACATACCTCGCTCTGCTAATCCTGTTACCAGTGGCTGCTGCC
AGTGGCGATAAGTCGTGTCTTACCGGGTTGGACTCAAGACGATAGTTACCGGATAAGGCGCAGCGGTCGG
GCTGAACGGGGGGTTCGTGCACACAGCCCAGCTTGGAGCGAACGACCTACACCGAACTGAGATACCTACA
GCGTGAGCTATGAGAAAGCGCCACGCTTCCCGAAGGGAGAAAGGCGGACAGGTATCCGGTAAGCGGCAGG
GTCGGAACAGGAGAGCGCACGAGGGAGCTTCCAGGGGGAAACGCCTGGTATCTTTATAGTCCTGTCGGGT
TTCGCCACCTCTGACTTGAGCGTCGATTTTTGTGATGCTCGTCAGGGGGGCGGAGCCTATGGAAAAACGC
CAGCAACGCGGCCTTTTTACGGTTCCTGGCCTTTTGCTGGCCTTTTGCTCACATGTTCTTTCCTGCGTTA
TCCCCTGATTCTGTGGATAACCGTATTACCGCCATGCAT
